Addgene plasmid #135846: D30_Ld_260440
Purpose: Expression of Leishmania donovani ectodomain in mammalian cells
Depositing lab: Gavin Wright. Depositing organization: Wellcome Sanger Institute. Publication: Systematic identification of genes encoding cell surface and secreted proteins that are essential for in vitro growth and infection in Leishmania donovani. Roberts AJ, Ong HB, Clare S, Brandt C, Harcourt K, Franssen SU, Cotton JA, Muller-Sienerth N, Wright GJ. PLoS Pathog. 2022 Feb 24;18(2):e1010364. doi: 10.1371/journal.ppat.1010364. eCollection 2022 Feb. PubMed 35202447.
Backbone
  Vector backbone: pTT3
  Backbone manufacturer: Yves Durocher, NRC
  Backbone size w/o insert (bp): 6132
  Vector type: Mammalian Expression
Growth in bacteria
  Bacterial resistance: Ampicillin, 100 μg/mL
  Growth temperature: 37°C
  Growth strain: DH5alpha
  Copy number: High Copy
Gene/Insert
  Gene/Insert name: hypothetical protein, conserved (alt name: LDPBK_260440)
  Species: Leishmania donovani
  Insert size (bp): 1257
  Tag / fusion protein: biotinylation sequence and His tag (C terminal on insert)
  Cloning method: Unknown
Terms and licenses: Academic/Nonprofit Terms; Industry Terms: Not Available to Industry
How to cite: D30_Ld_260440 was a gift from Gavin Wright (Addgene plasmid # 135846 ; http://n2t.net/addgene:135846 ; RRID:Addgene_135846)
