[The description below was written by a language model from this plasmid's Addgene catalogue record and pLannotate feature annotations shown in this document.]
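Description:
D30_Ld_260440 is a mammalian expression plasmid built on the pTT3 backbone and designed to produce the extracellular region (ectodomain) of a Leishmania donovani protein as a soluble, secreted recombinant protein. The 1,257 bp insert encodes a conserved hypothetical protein (LDPBK_260440). In bacteria the 7,389 nt plasmid is maintained at high copy through a ColE1/pUC-type origin and selected with ampicillin via the β-lactamase gene. Remnants of lac regulatory elements and short tet promoter and bla fragments are also annotated, and these appear to be backbone leftovers rather than functional parts.

Expression is driven by the human cytomegalovirus immediate early enhancer and promoter. These are followed by adenovirus-derived leader and splice sequences and a chimeric intron fragment, elements that generally improve transcript processing and yield. The short reverse-strand "PTP" annotation in this region most likely reflects the same adenoviral sequence rather than an expressed gene. A mouse immunoglobulin heavy chain signal sequence fragment lies immediately upstream of the insert position and would direct the parasite protein into the secretory pathway. The insert and its tags fall in the unannotated stretch between this leader and the rabbit β-globin polyadenylation signal. According to the catalogue entry, the protein carries a C-terminal biotinylation sequence and a His tag, which allow enzymatic biotinylation for capture on streptavidin and metal-affinity purification.

An Epstein-Barr virus oriP fragment supports episomal maintenance in cells expressing EBNA1, which suits high-yield transient transfection. The plasmid comes from a systematic study of L. donovani cell surface and secreted proteins.
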