Features (pLannotate 1.2.2; 17 found; start..end, strand, type, name):
      7..386     +  enhancer       CMV enhancer: human cytomegalovirus immediate early enhancer
    388..587     +  promoter       CMV promoter: human cytomegalovirus (CMV) immediate early promoter
    655..693     +  misc_feature   Ad SA (fragment): adenovirus major late transcript splice acceptor (Friedrich and Soriano, 1991)
    726..935     -  CDS            PTP (fragment): TERM_ADE02 - Experimental evidence at protein level: Swiss-Prot protein existence level 1. Protein covalently bound to the viral DNA that acts as a primer for viral genomic replication by DNA strand displacement. Assembles on the viral origin of replication in an initiation complex with viral polymerase, DBP, host NFIA and host POU2F1/OCT1. During initiation, the polymerase covalently couples the first dCTP with Ser- 580 of pTP. The terminal protein stimulates the template activity over 20 fold compared to protein-free templates. Neo-synthesized viral genomes are linked to two preterminal prot
    966..1055    +  intron         chimeric intron (fragment): chimera between introns from adenovirus and immunoglobulin heavy chain genes
   1074..1120    +  CDS            IgH signal sequence (fragment): signal sequence from the mouse immunoglobulin heavy chain variable region
   2622..2677    +  polyA_signal   β-globin poly(A) signal: rabbit β-globin polyadenylation signal (Gil and Proudfoot, 1987)
   3191..4872    -  rep_origin     oriP (fragment): Epstein-Barr virus oriP replication origin (Yates et al., 2000)
   4999..5103    +  promoter       AmpR promoter: bla
   5104..5964    +  CDS            AmpR: β-lactamase; bla; confers resistance to ampicillin, carbenicillin, and related antibiotics
   6135..6723    +  rep_origin     ori: high-copy-number ColE1/pMB1/pBR322/pUC origin of replication
   6906..6998    +  CDS            lacI (fragment): lac repressor; lacI; The lac repressor binds to the lac operator to inhibit transcription in E. coli. This inhibition can be relieved by adding lactose or isopropyl-β-D-thiogalactopyranoside (IPTG).
   7011..7032    +  protein_bind   CAP binding site: CAP binding activates transcription in the presence of cAMP. E. coli catabolite activator protein
   7047..7077    +  promoter       lac promoter: promoter for the E. coli lac operon
   7085..7101    +  protein_bind   lac operator: The lac repressor binds to the lac operator to inhibit transcription in E. coli. This inhibition can be relieved by adding lactose or isopropyl-β-D-thiogalactopyranoside (IPTG). lac repressor encoded by lacI
   7171..7187    +  promoter       tet promoter (fragment): E. coli promoter for tetracycline efflux protein gene
   7197..7222    -  CDS            bla(M) (fragment): β-lactamase lacking the signal sequence; bla(M); allows cytosolic expression of β-lactamase
>Addgene plasmid #135846 | D30_Ld_260440 | addgene full sequence | sequence record 275077 | Addgene NGS Result
CATGTTGACATTGATTATTGACTAGTTATTAATAGTAATCAATTACGGGGTCATTAGTTCATAGCCCATA
TATGGAGTTCCGCGTTACATAACTTACGGTAAATGGCCCGCCTGGCTGACCGCCCAACGACCCCCGCCCA
TTGACGTCAATAATGACGTATGTTCCCATAGTAACGCCAATAGGGACTTTCCATTGACGTCAATGGGTGG
AGTATTTACGGTAAACTGCCCACTTGGCAGTACATCAAGTGTATCATATGCCAAGTCCGCCCCCTATTGA
CGTCAATGACGGTAAATGGCCCGCCTGGCATTATGCCCAGTACATGACCTTACGGGACTTTCCTACTTGG
CAGTACATCTACGTATTAGTCATCGCTATTACCATGGTGATGCGGTTTTGGCAGTACACCAATGGGCGTG
GATAGCGGTTTGACTCACGGGGATTTCCAAGTCTCCACCCCATTGACGTCAATGGGAGTTTGTTTTGGCA
CCAAAATCAACGGGACTTTCCAAAATGTCGTAATAACCCCGCCCCGTTGACGCAAATGGGCGGTAGGCGT
GTACGGTGGGAGGTCTATATAAGCAGAGCTCGTTTAGTGAACCGTCAGATCCTCACTCTCTTCCGCATCG
CTGTCTGCGAGGGCCAGCTGTTGGGCTCGCGGTTGAGGACAAACTCTTCGCGGTCTTTCCAGTACTCTTG
GATCGGAAACCCGTCGGCCTCCGAACGGTACTCCGCCACCGAGGGACCTGAGCGAGTCCGCATCGACCGG
ATCGGAAAACCTCTCGAGAAAGGCGTCTAACCAGTCACAGTCGCAAGGTAGGCTGAGCACCGTGGCGGGC
GGCAGCGGGTGGCGGTCGGGGTTGTTTCTGGCGGAGGTGCTGCTGATGATGTAATTAAAGTAGGCGGTCT
TGAGACGGCGGATGGTCGAGGTGAGGTGTGGCAGGCTTGAGATCCAGCTGTTGGGGTGAGTACTCCCTCT
CAAAAGCGGGCATTACTTCTGCGCTAAGATTGTCAGTTTCCAAAAACGAGGAGGATTTGATATTCACCTG
GCCCGATCTGGCCATACACTTGAGTGACAATGACATCCACTTTGCCTTTCTCTCCACAGGTGTCCACTCC
CAGGTCCAAGTTTGCCACCATGGAGTTTCAGACCCAGGTACTCATGTCCCTGCTGCTCTGCATGTCTGGT
GCGGCCGCCACCCAGAACAATGGCTGGCGGAGCATGTGCATCGGCCGGCTGGCCTACAAGTGCAGCAGCG
AGTGGTGCCGGTCCAGCGTGATCACCCCCACAAGCGTGTCCCTGGCCAGCAGCTGCGTGGGCAAGGGCAA
CGCCCTGGTGCTGATCGCTCTGGTGGAAGTGGGCCCCAGCGTGGTGTCCAGACGGGGCGAGAACATCAGC
AAGTACATGGCCGACGAGCTGCGGCGGCAGATCGACAGCGGCGAGTTTCAGAGAGCCGTGCGGCTGACCC
TGGCCGCTCCCAGATTCGCCAGCGACAACACCGGCGACGACCCCAGAACCAGCCTGACCGAGCTGTTTAG
AGAGAAGGCCAGCCTGCGGGCCATCTTCGACGTGCCCAGAAACCAGACCCGGTACATGGTGGTCAACGAC
GTGGTGCCCCTGCCCGCCGTGGACGGCCTGGGCAATTTCAGCTACACCACCTGGGAAGAGGCCGTGGATG
CCGCCCTGCCTGTGTCCAAGGTGGACGACGCCTCCCAGCTGCCCCGGTACTTCCCCAACCTGTACACCAA
GCTGGCCGCCTTCAGCAACGAGAGGGCCGCCTCTGCCGCCCCACCTAGCAGCAAGCAGTGCGACGCACTG
GTGGTGGTCGTGGGCACAATCGCCCACCCTCTGGCCTCTGTGCGGAGCGTGTGGCAGACCCCTAGAGATG
CTGGCGCCCAGCTGAGCCTGGGCCACGAATATGTGCGGGGAGCCGTGACCAGATACCTGATGACCTGCCG
GAAGTTCCTGCGGAACGTGCACGGCGTGTACTACCTGCAGTACGAGAGCCGGCTGCCCGCTTGGGCCTTT
ACAGCCGAGGTGCTGGGCGGCCAGAGAGAGGAACTGAGCATCATCACCGCCACCAACGCCACCGCCGACA
GAGCCCCAGCCCTGGGAAACACCTCCAGCTTCGCCGCTGCCTTCTGCACCAGCGCCAATGCCACAGCCCC
TAGCGCCCCTCTGAGGCCTTGCGAGCAGGCCTGCAGAATCTACGGCCGGATCGCCTCCGACCTGATCGCC
GGCGACAGAGGAATCGCCCGGACCTCCTTCGAGAAGCACAACCAGTTCAGCAGCAGCTCCTTCACCTACA
ACTGCTACTACGAAGTGCTGTCCGCCCAGGGCGAGGCCGCCATCAATGGCACCTTCGACGCCAAGACCGT
GTCCCGGGTGTTCGACGACTGCCTGCACCTGAGCCCAGCCGGCAGCAGAGCCTACGCCCGGTGCCTGCTG
AGAAGAGGCGCGCCCGGCAGCCTGCACCACATCCTGGACGCCCAGAAGATGCTGTGGAACCACAGGGACA
GGAACCTGCCTCCTCTGGCCCCTCTGGGCCCCCACCACCATCACCACCATTGAGTCTAGACACGTGATTA
ATTAAGGATCCCCCGACCTCGACCTCTGGCTAATAAAGGAAATTTATTTTCATTGCAATAGTGTGTTGGA
ATTTTTTGTGTCTCTCACTCGGAAGGACATATGGGAGGGCAAATCATTTGGTCGAGATCCCTCGGAGATC
TCTAGCTAGAGGATCGATCCCCGCCCCGGACGAACTAAACCTGACTACGACATCTCTGCCCCTTCTTCGC
GGGGCAGTGCATGTAATCCCTTCAGTTGGTTGGTACAACTTGCCAACTGGGCCCTGTTCCACATGTGACA
CGGGGGGGGACCAAACACAAAGGGGTTCTCTGACTGTAGTTGACATCCTTATAAATGGATGTGCACATTT
GCCAACACTGAGTGGCTTTCATCCTGGAGCAGACTTTGCAGTCTGTGGACTGCAACACAACATTGCCTTT
ATGTGTAACTCTTGGCTGAAGCTCTTACACCAATGCTGGGGGACATGTACCTCCCAGGGGCCCAGGAAGA
CTACGGGAGGCTACACCAACGTCAATCAGAGGGGCCTGTGTAGCTACCGATAAGCGGACCCTCAAGAGGG
CATTAGCAATAGTGTTTATAAGGCCCCCTTGTTAACCCTAAACGGGTAGCATATGCTTCCCGGGTAGTAG
TATATACTATCCAGACTAACCCTAATTCAATAGCATATGTTACCCAACGGGAAGCATATGCTATCGAATT
AGGGTTAGTAAAAGGGTCCTAAGGAACAGCGATATCTCCCACCCCATGAGCTGTCACGGTTTTATTTACA
TGGGGTCAGGATTCCACGAGGGTAGTGAACCATTTTAGTCACAAGGGCAGTGGCTGAAGATCAAGGAGCG
GGCAGTGAACTCTCCTGAATCTTCGCCTGCTTCTTCATTCTCCTTCGTTTAGCTAATAGAATAACTGCTG
AGTTGTGAACAGTAAGGTGTATGTGAGGTGCTCGAAAACAAGGTTTCAGGTGACGCCCCCAGAATAAAAT
TTGGACGGGGGGTTCAGTGGTGGCATTGTGCTATGACACCAATATAACCCTCACAAACCCCTTGGGCAAT
AAATACTAGTGTAGGAATGAAACATTCTGAATATCTTTAACAATAGAAATCCATGGGGTGGGGACAAGCC
GTAAAGACTGGATGTCCATCTCACACGAATTTATGGCTATGGGCAACACATAATCCTAGTGCAATATGAT
ACTGGGGTTATTAAGATGTGTCCCAGGCAGGGACCAAGACAGGTGAACCATGTTGTTACACTCTATTTGT
AACAAGGGGAAAGAGAGTGGACGCCGACAGCAGCGGACTCCACTGGTTGTCTCTAACACCCCCGAAAATT
AAACGGGGCTCCACGCCAATGGGGCCCATAAACAAAGACAAGTGGCCACTCTTTTTTTTGAAATTGTGGA
GTGGGGGCACGCGTCAGCCCCCACACGCCGCCCTGCGGTTTTGGACTGTAAAATAAGGGTGTAATAACTT
GGCTGATTGTAACCCCGCTAACCACTGCGGTCAAACCACTTGCCCACAAAACCACTAATGGCACCCCGGG
GAATACCTGCATAAGTAGGTGGGCGGGCCAAGATAGGGGCGCGATTGCTGCGATCTGGAGGACAAATTAC
ACACACTTGCGCCTGAGCGCCAAGCACAGGGTTGTTGGTCCTCATATTCACGAGGTCGCTGAGAGCACGG
TGGGCTAATGTTGCCATGGGTAGCATATACTACCCAAATATCTGGATAGCATATGCTATCCTAATCTATA
TCTGGGTAGCATAGGCTATCCTAATCTATATCTGGGTAGCATATGCTATCCTAATCTATATCTGGGTAGT
ATATGCTATCCTAATTTATATCTGGGTAGCATAGGCTATCCTAATCTATATCTGGGTAGCATATGCTATC
CTAATCTATATCTGGGTAGTATATGCTATCCTAATCTGTATCCGGGTAGCATATGCTATCCTAATAGAGA
TTAGGGTAGTATATGCTATCCTAATTTATATCTGGGTAGCATATACTACCCAAATATCTGGATAGCATAT
GCTATCCTAATCTATATCTGGGTAGCATATGCTATCCTAATCTATATCTGGGTAGCATAGGCTATCCTAA
TCTATATCTGGGTAGCATATGCTATCCTAATCTATATCTGGGTAGTATATGCTATCCTAATTTATATCTG
GGTAGCATAGGCTATCCTAATCTATATCTGGGTAGCATATGCTATCCTAATCTATATCTGGGTAGTATAT
GCTATCCTAATCTGTATCCGGGTAGCATATGCTATCCTCATGATAAGCTGTCAAACATGAGAATTTTCTT
GAAGACGAAAGGGCCTCGTGATACGCCTATTTTTATAGGTTAATGTCATGATAATAATGGTTTCTTAGAC
GTCAGGTGGCACTTTTCGGGGAAATGTGCGCGGAACCCCTATTTGTTTATTTTTCTAAATACATTCAAAT
ATGTATCCGCTCATGAGACAATAACCCTGATAAATGCTTCAATAATATTGAAAAAGGAAGAGTATGAGTA
TTCAACATTTCCGTGTCGCCCTTATTCCCTTTTTTGCGGCATTTTGCCTTCCTGTTTTTGCTCACCCAGA
AACGCTGGTGAAAGTAAAAGATGCTGAAGATCAGTTGGGTGCACGAGTGGGTTACATCGAACTGGATCTC
AACAGCGGTAAGATCCTTGAGAGTTTTCGCCCCGAAGAACGTTTTCCAATGATGAGCACTTTTAAAGTTC
TGCTATGTGGCGCGGTATTATCCCGTGTTGACGCCGGGCAAGAGCAACTCGGTCGCCGCATACACTATTC
TCAGAATGACTTGGTTGAGTACTCACCAGTCACAGAAAAGCATCTTACGGATGGCATGACAGTAAGAGAA
TTATGCAGTGCTGCCATAACCATGAGTGATAACACTGCGGCCAACTTACTTCTGACAACGATCGGAGGAC
CGAAGGAGCTAACCGCTTTTTTGCACAACATGGGGGATCATGTAACTCGCCTTGATCGTTGGGAACCGGA
GCTGAATGAAGCCATACCAAACGACGAGCGTGACACCACGATGCCTGCAGCAATGGCAACAACGTTGCGC
AAACTATTAACTGGCGAACTACTTACTCTAGCTTCCCGGCAACAATTAATAGACTGGATGGAGGCGGATA
AAGTTGCAGGACCACTTCTGCGCTCGGCCCTTCCGGCTGGCTGGTTTATTGCTGATAAATCTGGAGCCGG
TGAGCGTGGGTCTCGCGGTATCATTGCAGCACTGGGGCCAGATGGTAAGCCCTCCCGTATCGTAGTTATC
TACACGACGGGGAGTCAGGCAACTATGGATGAACGAAATAGACAGATCGCTGAGATAGGTGCCTCACTGA
TTAAGCATTGGTAACTGTCAGACCAAGTTTACTCATATATACTTTAGATTGATTTAAAACTTCATTTTTA
ATTTAAAAGGATCTAGGTGAAGATCCTTTTTGATAATCTCATGACCAAAATCCCTTAACGTGAGTTTTCG
TTCCACTGAGCGTCAGACCCCGTAGAAAAGATCAAAGGATCTTCTTGAGATCCTTTTTTTCTGCGCGTAA
TCTGCTGCTTGCAAACAAAAAAACCACCGCTACCAGCGGTGGTTTGTTTGCCGGATCAAGAGCTACCAAC
TCTTTTTCCGAAGGTAACTGGCTTCAGCAGAGCGCAGATACCAAATACTGTTCTTCTAGTGTAGCCGTAG
TTAGGCCACCACTTCAAGAACTCTGTAGCACCGCCTACATACCTCGCTCTGCTAATCCTGTTACCAGTGG
CTGCTGCCAGTGGCGATAAGTCGTGTCTTACCGGGTTGGACTCAAGACGATAGTTACCGGATAAGGCGCA
GCGGTCGGGCTGAACGGGGGGTTCGTGCACACAGCCCAGCTTGGAGCGAACGACCTACACCGAACTGAGA
TACCTACAGCGTGAGCTATGAGAAAGCGCCACGCTTCCCGAAGGGAGAAAGGCGGACAGGTATCCGGTAA
GCGGCAGGGTCGGAACAGGAGAGCGCACGAGGGAGCTTCCAGGGGGAAACGCCTGGTATCTTTATAGTCC
TGTCGGGTTTCGCCACCTCTGACTTGAGCGTCGATTTTTGTGATGCTCGTCAGGGGGGCGGAGCCTATGG
AAAAACGCCAGCAACGCGGCCTTTTTACGGTTCCTGGCCTTTTGCTGGCCTTTTGCTCACATGTTCTTTC
CTGCGTTATCCCCTGATTCTGTGGATAACCGTATTACCGCCTTTGAGTGAGCTGATACCGCTCGCCGCAG
CCGAACGACCGAGCGCAGCGAGTCAGTGAGCGAGGAAGCGGAAGAGCGCCCAATACGCAAACCGCCTCTC
CCCGCGCGTTGGCCGATTCATTAATGCAGCTGGCACGACAGGTTTCCCGACTGGAAAGCGGGCAGTGAGC
GCAACGCAATTAATGTGAGTTAGCTCACTCATTAGGCACCCCAGGCTTTACACTTTATGCTTCCGGCTCG
TATGTTGTGTGGAATTGTGAGCGGATAACAATTTCACACAGGAAACAGCTATGACCATGATTACGCCAAG
CTCTAGCTAGAGGTCGACCAATTCTCATGTTTGACAGCTTATCATCGCAGATCCGGGCAACGTTGTTGCC
ATTGCTGCAGGCGCAGAACTGGTAGGTATGGAAGATCTATACATTGAATCAATATTGGCAATTAGCCATA
TTAGTCATTGGTTATATAGCATAAATCAATATTGGCTATTGGCCATTGCATACGTTGTATCTATATCATA
ATATGTACATTTATATTGGCTCATGTCCAATATGACCGC
